Addgene plasmid #208970: Recruited polymerase expression - pCMV-T7-Phi29(+exo)-CC(N5) (LM2761)
Purpose: Recruited Phi29(+exo) DNA polymerase with a C-terminal N5 coiled coil (CC) domain, expressed from CMV or T7 promoters.
Depositing lab: Benjamin Kleinstiver. Depositing organization: Massachusetts General Hospital. Publication: Click editing enables programmable genome writing using DNA polymerases and HUH endonucleases. Ferreira da Silva J, Tou CJ, King EM, Eller ML, Rufino-Ramos D, Ma L, Cromwell CR, Metovic J, Benning FMC, Chao LH, Eichler FS, Kleinstiver BP. Nat Biotechnol. 2024 Jul 22. doi: 10.1038/s41587-024-02324-x. PubMed 39039307.
Backbone
  Vector backbone: pCMV-T7-SpCas9-P2A-EGFP (RTW3027)
  Vector type: Mammalian Expression, CRISPR ; in vitro transcription; T7 promoter
Growth in bacteria
  Bacterial resistance: Ampicillin, 100 μg/mL
  Growth temperature: 37°C
  Growth strain: DH5alpha
  Copy number: High Copy
Gene/Insert
  Gene/Insert name: Phi29(+exo)-BPNLS-CC(N5) (alt name: LM2761)
  Species: Synthetic
  Promoter: CMV and T7
  Tag / fusion protein: BPNLS (C terminal on insert)
  Cloning method: Gibson Cloning
  Sequencing primers: 5′ oBK6928-CCAAGTCTCCACCCCATTGACG; 3′ oBK219-GGGAGTGGCACCTTCCAGGGTC
Terms and licenses: Academic/Nonprofit Terms; Industry Terms: Not Available to Industry
Depositor comments: Please visit https://doi.org/10.1101/2023.09.12.557440 for bioRxiv preprint.
How to cite: Recruited polymerase expression - pCMV-T7-Phi29(+exo)-CC(N5) (LM2761) was a gift from Benjamin Kleinstiver (Addgene plasmid # 208970 ; http://n2t.net/addgene:208970 ; RRID:Addgene_208970)
