[The description below was written by a language model from this plasmid's Addgene catalogue record and pLannotate feature annotations shown in this document.]
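Description:
pCMV-T7-Phi29(+exo)-CC(N5) (LM2761) is a 5.3 kb mammalian expression plasmid that can also serve as an in vitro transcription template. It was built by Gibson cloning into the pCMV-T7-SpCas9-P2A-EGFP (RTW3027) backbone. It is maintained in E. coli at high copy through a ColE1/pUC-type origin and selected with ampicillin via the β-lactamase gene and its native promoter. The remaining annotated backbone features are short remnants of earlier cloning vectors with no evident role in the payload: lac promoter/operator and CAP site, and fragments of lacI, bom, the SV40 promoter and an MCS.

The expression cassette places the human CMV immediate-early enhancer and promoter directly upstream of a T7 promoter. The same open reading frame can therefore be transcribed by RNA polymerase II in transfected mammalian cells or by T7 RNA polymerase to make mRNA in vitro. A bovine growth hormone polyadenylation signal terminates the unit. The insert encodes bacteriophage Phi29 DNA polymerase, a highly processive, strand-displacing, high-fidelity enzyme. The "+exo" designation presumably means that its proofreading exonuclease activity is retained. According to the catalogue entry, the polymerase is followed at its C terminus by a bipartite nuclear localization signal (BPNLS) and an N5 coiled-coil domain. The feature table annotates only the polymerase coding region, and these elements presumably occupy the unannotated stretch before the poly(A) signal.

The coiled coil is described as a recruitment handle, allowing the polymerase to be supplied as a separate protein and brought to a partner component rather than being directly fused to it. The partner coiled coil is not specified in the record. The plasmid belongs to a "click editing" toolkit for programmable genome writing with DNA polymerases and HUH endonucleases.
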