Features (pLannotate 1.2.2; 15 found; start..end, strand, type, name):
    132..335     +  promoter       CMV promoter: human cytomegalovirus (CMV) immediate early promoter
    377..395     +  promoter       T7 promoter: promoter for bacteriophage T7 RNA polymerase
    409..2133    +  CDS            2 (sequence withheld): DPOL_BPPH2 - Experimental evidence at protein level: Swiss-Prot protein existence level 1. Polymerase responsible for protein-primed viral DNA replication by strand displacement with high processivity and fidelity (PubMed:3863101) (PubMed:2498321). To start replication, the DNA polymerase forms a heterodimer with a free primer terminal protein (TP), recognizes the replication origins at both 5' ends of the linear chromosome, and initiates replication using as primer the OH-group of Ser-232 of the TP (PubMed:22210885). This polymerase possesses three enzymatic activities: DNA synthesis (polymer
   2383..2607    +  polyA_signal   bGH poly(A) signal: bovine growth hormone polyadenylation signal
   2611..2632    +  promoter       SV40 promoter (fragment): SV40 enhancer and early promoter
   2637..2653    +  misc_feature   MCS (fragment): pBluescript multiple cloning site
   2702..2718    -  protein_bind   lac operator: The lac repressor binds to the lac operator to inhibit transcription in E. coli. This inhibition can be relieved by adding lactose or isopropyl-β-D-thiogalactopyranoside (IPTG). lac repressor encoded by lacI
   2726..2756    -  promoter       lac promoter: promoter for the E. coli lac operon
   2771..2792    -  protein_bind   CAP binding site: CAP binding activates transcription in the presence of cAMP. E. coli catabolite activator protein
   2805..2897    -  CDS            lacI (fragment): lac repressor; lacI; The lac repressor binds to the lac operator to inhibit transcription in E. coli. This inhibition can be relieved by adding lactose or isopropyl-β-D-thiogalactopyranoside (IPTG).
   3080..3668    -  rep_origin     ori: high-copy-number ColE1/pMB1/pBR322/pUC origin of replication
   3839..4699    -  CDS            AmpR: β-lactamase; bla; confers resistance to ampicillin, carbenicillin, and related antibiotics
   4700..4804    -  promoter       AmpR promoter: bla
   4875..4919    -  misc_feature   bom (fragment): basis of mobility region from pBR322
   5074..131     +  enhancer       CMV enhancer (across the origin): human cytomegalovirus immediate early enhancer
>Addgene plasmid #208970 | Recruited polymerase expression - pCMV-T7-Phi29(+exo)-CC(N5) (LM2761) | addgene full sequence | sequence record 415821 | Addgene NGS Result
ATATGCCAAGTACGCCCCCTATTGACGTCAATGACGGTAAATGGCCCGCCTGGCATTATGCCCAGTACAT
GACCTTATGGGACTTTCCTACTTGGCAGTACATCTACGTATTAGTCATCGCTATTACCATGGTGATGCGG
TTTTGGCAGTACATCAATGGGCGTGGATAGCGGTTTGACTCACGGGGATTTCCAAGTCTCCACCCCATTG
ACGTCAATGGGAGTTTGTTTTGGCACCAAAATCAACGGGACTTTCCAAAATGTCGTAACAACTCCGCCCC
ATTGACGCAAATGGGCGGTAGGCGTGTACGGTGGGAGGTCTATATAAGCAGAGCTGGTTTAGTGAACCGT
CAGATCCGCTAGAGATCCGCGGCCGCTAATACGACTCACTATAGGGAGAGCCGCCACC
[1728 nt withheld, positions 409-2136]
GGCGGAAGCTCTGGTGGCAGCAAGCGGACCGCCGACGGCTCTGAATTCGAGAGCCCTAAGAAGAAAAGAA
AGGTGAGCGGTGGGAGCAGCGGCGGGTCAGGCGAGATCGCCGCACTGGAAGCCAAGATCGCTGCCCTGAA
GGCAAAGAACGCCGCTCTGAAGGCCGAGATCGCCGCCCTGGAAGCCGGATACTGACCGGTCATCATCACC
ATCACCATTGAGTTTAAACCCGCTGATCAGCCTCGACTGTGCCTTCTAGTTGCCAGCCATCTGTTGTTTG
CCCCTCCCCCGTGCCTTCCTTGACCCTGGAAGGTGCCACTCCCACTGTCCTTTCCTAATAAAATGAGGAA
ATTGCATCGCATTGTCTGAGTAGGTGTCATTCTATTCTGGGGGGTGGGGTGGGGCAGGACAGCAAGGGGG
AGGATTGGGAAGACAATAGCAGGCATGCTGGGGATGCGGTGGGCTCTATGGCTTCTGAGGCGGAAAGAAC
CAGCTGGGGCTCGATACCGTCGACCTCTAGCTAGAGCTTGGCGTAATCATGGTCATAGCTGTTTCCTGTG
TGAAATTGTTATCCGCTCACAATTCCACACAACATACGAGCCGGAAGCATAAAGTGTAAAGCCTAGGGTG
CCTAATGAGTGAGCTAACTCACATTAATTGCGTTGCGCTCACTGCCCGCTTTCCAGTCGGGAAACCTGTC
GTGCCAGCTGCATTAATGAATCGGCCAACGCGCGGGGAGAGGCGGTTTGCGTATTGGGCGCTCTTCCGCT
TCCTCGCTCACTGACTCGCTGCGCTCGGTCGTTCGGCTGCGGCGAGCGGTATCAGCTCACTCAAAGGCGG
TAATACGGTTATCCACAGAATCAGGGGATAACGCAGGAAAGAACATGTGAGCAAAAGGCCAGCAAAAGGC
CAGGAACCGTAAAAAGGCCGCGTTGCTGGCGTTTTTCCATAGGCTCCGCCCCCCTGACGAGCATCACAAA
AATCGACGCTCAAGTCAGAGGTGGCGAAACCCGACAGGACTATAAAGATACCAGGCGTTTCCCCCTGGAA
GCTCCCTCGTGCGCTCTCCTGTTCCGACCCTGCCGCTTACCGGATACCTGTCCGCCTTTCTCCCTTCGGG
AAGCGTGGCGCTTTCTCATAGCTCACGCTGTAGGTATCTCAGTTCGGTGTAGGTCGTTCGCTCCAAGCTG
GGCTGTGTGCACGAACCCCCCGTTCAGCCCGACCGCTGCGCCTTATCCGGTAACTATCGTCTTGAGTCCA
ACCCGGTAAGACACGACTTATCGCCACTGGCAGCAGCCACTGGTAACAGGATTAGCAGAGCGAGGTATGT
AGGCGGTGCTACAGAGTTCTTGAAGTGGTGGCCTAACTACGGCTACACTAGAAGAACAGTATTTGGTATC
TGCGCTCTGCTGAAGCCAGTTACCTTCGGAAAAAGAGTTGGTAGCTCTTGATCCGGCAAACAAACCACCG
CTGGTAGCGGTGGTTTTTTTGTTTGCAAGCAGCAGATTACGCGCAGAAAAAAAGGATCTCAAGAAGATCC
TTTGATCTTTTCTACGGGGTCTGACGCTCAGTGGAACGAAAACTCACGTTAAGGGATTTTGGTCATGAGA
TTATCAAAAAGGATCTTCACCTAGATCCTTTTAAATTAAAAATGAAGTTTTAAATCAATCTAAAGTATAT
ATGAGTAAACTTGGTCTGACAGTTACCAATGCTTAATCAGTGAGGCACCTATCTCAGCGATCTGTCTATT
TCGTTCATCCATAGTTGCCTGACTCCCCGTCGTGTAGATAACTACGATACGGGAGGGCTTACCATCTGGC
CCCAGTGCTGCAATGATACCGCGCGAACCACGCTCACCGGCTCCAGATTTATCAGCAATAAACCAGCCAG
CCGGAAGGGCCGAGCGCAGAAGTGGTCCTGCAACTTTATCCGCCTCCATCCAGTCTATTAATTGTTGCCG
GGAAGCTAGAGTAAGTAGTTCGCCAGTTAATAGTTTGCGCAACGTTGTTGCCATTGCTACAGGCATCGTG
GTGTCACGCTCGTCGTTTGGTATGGCTTCATTCAGCTCCGGTTCCCAACGATCAAGGCGAGTTACATGAT
CCCCCATGTTGTGCAAAAAAGCGGTTAGCTCCTTCGGTCCTCCGATCGTTGTCAGAAGTAAGTTGGCCGC
AGTGTTATCACTCATGGTTATGGCAGCACTGCATAATTCTCTTACTGTCATGCCATCCGTAAGATGCTTT
TCTGTGACTGGTGAGTACTCAACCAAGTCATTCTGAGAATAGTGTATGCGGCGACCGAGTTGCTCTTGCC
CGGCGTCAATACGGGATAATACCGCGCCACATAGCAGAACTTTAAAAGTGCTCATCATTGGAAAACGTTC
TTCGGGGCGAAAACTCTCAAGGATCTTACCGCTGTTGAGATCCAGTTCGATGTAACCCACTCGTGCACCC
AACTGATCTTCAGCATCTTTTACTTTCACCAGCGTTTCTGGGTGAGCAAAAACAGGAAGGCAAAATGCCG
CAAAAAAGGGAATAAGGGCGACACGGAAATGTTGAATACTCATACTCTTCCTTTTTCAATATTATTGAAG
CATTTATCAGGGTTATTGTCTCATGAGCGGATACATATTTGAATGTATTTAGAAAAATAAACAAATAGGG
GTTCCGCGCACATTTCCCCGAAAAGTGCCACCTGACGTCGACGGATCGGGAGATCGATCTCCCGATCCCC
TAGGGTCGACTCTCAGTACAATCTGCTCTGATGCCGCATAGTTAAGCCAGTATCTGCTCCCTGCTTGTGT
GTTGGAGGTCGCTGAGTAGTGCGCGAGCAAAATTTAAGCTACAACAAGGCAAGGCTTGACCGACAATTGC
ATGAAGAATCTGCTTAGGGTTAGGCGTTTTGCGCTGCTTCGCGATGTACGGGCCAGATATACGCGTTGAC
ATTGATTATTGACTAGTTATTAATAGTAATCAATTACGGGGTCATTAGTTCATAGCCCATATATGGAGTT
CCGCGTTACATAACTTACGGTAAATGGCCCGCCTGGCTGACCGCCCAACGACCCCCGCCCATTGACGTCA
ATAATGACGTATGTTCCCATAGTAACGCCAATAGGGACTTTCCATTGACGTCAATGGGTGGAGTATTTAC
GGTAAACTGCCCACTTGGCAGTACATCAAGTGTATC
